Addgene plasmid #132042: pDONR221_SLC25A44
Purpose: Gateway entry clone with codon-optimized ORF sequence for subcloning into custom expression vectors
Depositing lab: RESOLUTE Consortium & Giulio Superti-Furga. Depositing organization: CeMM Research Center for Molecular Medicine. Publication: The RESOLUTE consortium: unlocking SLC transporters for drug discovery. Superti-Furga G, Lackner D, Wiedmer T, Ingles-Prieto A, Barbosa B, Girardi E, Goldmann U, Gurtl B, Klavins K, Klimek C, Lindinger S, Lineiro-Retes E, Muller AC, Onstein S, Redinger G, Reil D, Sedlyarov V, Wolf G, Crawford M, Everley R, ... Steppan CM. Nat Rev Drug Discov. 2020 Jul;19(7):429-430. doi: 10.1038/d41573-020-00056-6. PubMed 32265506.
Backbone
  Vector backbone: pDONR221
  Backbone manufacturer: Thermo Fisher Scientific
  Backbone size w/o insert (bp): 2550
  Vector type: Mammalian Expression
Growth in bacteria
  Bacterial resistance: Kanamycin, 50 μg/mL
  Growth temperature: 37°C
  Growth strain: Stbl3
  Copy number: High Copy
Gene/Insert
  Gene/Insert name: SLC25A44 (alt name: FLJ90431, KIAA0446)
  Species: H. sapiens (human)
  Insert size (bp): 942
  Entrez Gene: SLC25A44 (a.k.a. FLJ90431, KIAA0446, RP11-54H19.3)
  Cloning method: Gateway Cloning
  Sequencing primers: 5′ M13-fwd; 3′ M13-rev
Terms and licenses: Academic/Nonprofit Terms; Industry Terms
Depositor comments: For more information on the full Resolute plasmid collection, please see www.addgene.org/depositor-collections/re-solute/. Please provide your feedback on this plasmid to the RESOLUTE consortium by filling out their RESOLUTE repository feedback form: https://forms.office.com/Pages/ResponsePage.aspx?id=0e05yklzmkS7rjFGQL4N7z4feCLQvEJAmVcOCM_u885UN1JJRko0Ukg4TVQwNTZLOUxPQVJWT1NHUCQlQCN0PWcu
How to cite: pDONR221_SLC25A44 was a gift from RESOLUTE Consortium & Giulio Superti-Furga (Addgene plasmid # 132042 ; http://n2t.net/addgene:132042 ; RRID:Addgene_132042)
