[The description below was written by a language model from this plasmid's Addgene catalogue record and pLannotate feature annotations shown in this document.]
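Description:
pDONR221_SLC25A44 is a Gateway entry clone built on the commercial pDONR221 backbone, carrying a codon-optimized open reading frame for human SLC25A44 (also known as KIAA0446 or FLJ90431). Although the repository lists the vector type as mammalian expression, the annotated features show no eukaryotic promoter or polyadenylation signal. The plasmid is a shuttle intermediate whose stated purpose is to supply the ORF for subcloning into custom expression vectors. The sequenced plasmid is about 3.5 kb. It is propagated in E. coli at high copy from a ColE1/pUC-type origin and selected with kanamycin through an aminoglycoside phosphotransferase (KanR) gene.

The 942 bp insert is flanked by attL1 and attL2 sites, the recombination sites used by LR Clonase to move an ORF directionally into any attR-containing destination vector while preserving orientation and reading frame. Upstream of attL1 lie the rrnB T1 and T2 transcription terminators, which insulate the insert from read-through transcription in bacteria. A T7 promoter sits just beyond attL2 on the opposite strand, pointing back towards the insert. The short lacI and lacZα fragments annotated near the terminators are backbone remnants rather than functional genes. No epitope tag or reporter is annotated, and the record does not state whether the ORF retains a stop codon.

SLC25A44 encodes a mitochondrial solute carrier annotated as importing branched-chain amino acids into mitochondria in brown adipose tissue. The clone belongs to a consortium collection of solute carrier constructs assembled to support transporter research and drug discovery.
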