Features (pLannotate 1.2.2; 10 found; start..end, strand, type, name):
    121..213     +  CDS            lacI (fragment): lac repressor; lacI; The lac repressor binds to the lac operator to inhibit transcription in E. coli. This inhibition can be relieved by adding lactose or isopropyl-β-D-thiogalactopyranoside (IPTG).
    268..295     -  terminator     rrnB T2 terminator: transcription terminator T2 from the E. coli rrnB gene
    427..470     +  terminator     rrnB T1 terminator: Escherichia coli rrnB; transcription terminator T1 from the E. coli rrnB gene
    517..553     -  CDS            lacZα (fragment): LacZα fragment of β-galactosidase; lacZ fragment
    569..668     +  protein_bind   attL1: mutant version of attL; recombination site for the Gateway® LR reaction LR Clonase™
    674..1615    +  CDS            SLC25A44: S2544_HUMAN - Also known as KIAA0446. Experimental evidence at transcript level: Swiss-Prot protein existence level 2. Mitochondrial solute transporter which transports branched- chain amino acid (BCAA; valine, leucine and isoleucine) into mitochondria in brown adipose tissue (BAT) (By similarity). BAT is involved in BCAA catabolism and actively utilizes BCAA in the mitochondria for thermogenesis (PubMed:31435015). From Homo sapiens (Human).
   1617..1716    -  protein_bind   attL2: mutant version of attL; recombination site for the Gateway® LR reaction LR Clonase™
   1734..1752    -  promoter       T7 promoter: promoter for bacteriophage T7 RNA polymerase
   1886..2695    +  CDS            KanR: aminoglycoside phosphotransferase; aph(3')-Ia; confers resistance to kanamycin in bacteria or G418 (Geneticin®) in eukaryotes
   2842..3430    +  rep_origin     ori: high-copy-number ColE1/pMB1/pBR322/pUC origin of replication
>Addgene plasmid #132042 | pDONR221_SLC25A44 | addgene full sequence | sequence record 261796 | Addgene NGS Result
CTTTCCTGCGTTATCCCCTGATTCTGTGGATAACCGTATTACCGCCTTTGAGTGAGCTGATACCGCTCGC
CGCAGCCGAACGACCGAGCGCAGCGAGTCAGTGAGCGAGGAAGCGGAAGAGCGCCCAATACGCAAACCGC
CTCTCCCCGCGCGTTGGCCGATTCATTAATGCAGCTGGCACGACAGGTTTCCCGACTGGAAAGCGGGCAG
TGAGCGCAACGCAATTAATACGCGTACCGCTAGCCAGGAAGAGTTTGTAGAAACGCAAAAAGGCCATCCG
TCAGGATGGCCTTCTGCTTAGTTTGATGCCTGGCAGTTTATGGCGGGCGTCCTGCCCGCCACCCTCCGGG
CCGTTGCTTCACAACGTTCAAATCCGCTCCCGGCGGATTTGTCCTACTCAGGAGAGCGTTCACCGACAAA
CAACAGATAAAACGAAAGGCCCAGTCTTCCGACTGAGCCTTTCGTTTTATTTGATGCCTGGCAGTTCCCT
ACTCTCGCGTTAACGCTAGCATGGATGTTTTCCCAGTCACGACGTTGTAAAACGACGGCCAGTCTTAAGC
TCGGGCCCCAAATAATGATTTTATTTTGACTGATAGTGACCTGTTCGTTGCAACACATTGATGAGCAATG
CTTTTTTATAATGCCAACTTTGTACAAAAAAGCAGGCTCCACCATGGAGGACAAGAGGAACATCCAGATC
ATCGAGTGGGAGCACCTGGATAAGAAGAAGTTCTACGTGTTCGGCGTGGCCATGACCATGATGATCCGGG
TGAGCGTGTACCCTTTCACCCTGATCCGGACAAGACTGCAGGTGCAGAAGGGCAAGAGCCTGTACCACGG
CACCTTCGACGCCTTTATCAAGATCCTGAGGGCCGATGGCATCACAGGCCTGTATCGCGGCTTCCTGGTG
AACACCTTTACACTGATCAGCGGCCAGTGCTACGTGACCACATATGAGCTGACCCGGAAGTTTGTGGCCG
ACTACAGCCAGTCCAATACAGTGAAGTCCCTGGTGGCAGGAGGATCTGCCAGCCTGGTGGCCCAGTCCAT
CACCGTGCCAATCGATGTGGTGTCTCAGCACCTGATGATGCAGCGGAAGGGCGAGAAGATGGGCCGGTTC
CAGGTGAGAGGAAACCCAGAGGGACAGGGAGTGGTGGCCTTTGGCCAGACCAAGGACATCATCAGGCAGA
TCCTGCAGGCAGATGGACTGAGGGGCTTCTACAGGGGCTATGTGGCCTCTCTGCTGACATACATCCCAAA
TAGCGCCGTGTGGTGGCCCTTCTACCACTTTTATGCCGAGCAGCTGTCTTATCTGTGCCCCAAGGAGTGT
CCTCACATCGTGTTCCAGGCCGTGAGCGGACCTCTGGCAGCAGCCACCGCCTCCATCCTGACAAACCCAA
TGGACGTGATCAGGACCCGCGTGCAGGTGGAGGGCAAGAATTCCATCATCCTGACATTTCGGCAGCTGAT
GGCAGAGGAGGGACCATGGGGACTGATGAAGGGACTGTCTGCCAGAATCATCTCCGCCACCCCTTCTACA
ATCGTGATCGTGGTGGGCTATGAGAGCCTGAAGAAGCTGTCCCTGCGGCCCGAGCTGGTGGATTCCAGAC
ACTGGGACCCAGCTTTCTTGTACAAAGTTGGCATTATAAGAAAGCATTGCTTATCAATTTGTTGCAACGA
ACAGGTCACTATCAGTCAAAATAAAATCATTATTTGCCATCCAGCTGATATCCCCTATAGTGAGTCGTAT
TACATGGTCATAGCTGTTTCCTGGCAGCTCTGGCCCGTGTCTCAAAATCTCTGATGTTACATTGCACAAG
ATAAAAATATATCATCATGAACAATAAAACTGTCTGCTTACATAAACAGTAATACAAGGGGTGTTATGAG
CCATATTCAACGGGAAACGTCGAGGCCGCGATTAAATTCCAACATGGATGCTGATTTATATGGGTATAAA
TGGGCTCGCGATAATGTCGGGCAATCAGGTGCGACAATCTATCGCTTGTATGGGAAGCCCGATGCGCCAG
AGTTGTTTCTGAAACATGGCAAAGGTAGCGTTGCCAATGATGTTACAGATGAGATGGTCAGACTAAACTG
GCTGACGGAATTTATGCCTCTTCCGACCATCAAGCATTTTATCCGTACTCCTGATGATGCATGGTTACTC
ACCACTGCGATCCCCGGAAAAACAGCATTCCAGGTATTAGAAGAATATCCTGATTCAGGTGAAAATATTG
TTGATGCGCTGGCAGTGTTCCTGCGCCGGTTGCATTCGATTCCTGTTTGTAATTGTCCTTTTAACAGCGA
TCGCGTATTTCGTCTCGCTCAGGCGCAATCACGAATGAATAACGGTTTGGTTGATGCGAGTGATTTTGAT
GACGAGCGTAATGGCTGGCCTGTTGAACAAGTCTGGAAAGAAATGCATAAACTTTTGCCATTCTCACCGG
ATTCAGTCGTCACTCATGGTGATTTCTCACTTGATAACCTTATTTTTGACGAGGGGAAATTAATAGGTTG
TATTGATGTTGGACGAGTCGGAATCGCAGACCGATACCAGGATCTTGCCATCCTATGGAACTGCCTCGGT
GAGTTTTCTCCTTCATTACAGAAACGGCTTTTTCAAAAATATGGTATTGATAATCCTGATATGAATAAAT
TGCAGTTTCATTTGATGCTCGATGAGTTTTTCTAATCAGAATTGGTTAATTGGTTGTAACACTGGCAGAG
CATTACGCTGACTTGACGGGACGGCGCAAGCTCATGACCAAAATCCCTTAACGTGAGTTACGCGTCGTTC
CACTGAGCGTCAGACCCCGTAGAAAAGATCAAAGGATCTTCTTGAGATCCTTTTTTTCTGCGCGTAATCT
GCTGCTTGCAAACAAAAAAACCACCGCTACCAGCGGTGGTTTGTTTGCCGGATCAAGAGCTACCAACTCT
TTTTCCGAAGGTAACTGGCTTCAGCAGAGCGCAGATACCAAATACTGTTCTTCTAGTGTAGCCGTAGTTA
GGCCACCACTTCAAGAACTCTGTAGCACCGCCTACATACCTCGCTCTGCTAATCCTGTTACCAGTGGCTG
CTGCCAGTGGCGATAAGTCGTGTCTTACCGGGTTGGACTCAAGACGATAGTTACCGGATAAGGCGCAGCG
GTCGGGCTGAACGGGGGGTTCGTGCACACAGCCCAGCTTGGAGCGAACGACCTACACCGAACTGAGATAC
CTACAGCGTGAGCTATGAGAAAGCGCCACGCTTCCCGAAGGGAGAAAGGCGGACAGGTATCCGGTAAGCG
GCAGGGTCGGAACAGGAGAGCGCACGAGGGAGCTTCCAGGGGGAAACGCCTGGTATCTTTATAGTCCTGT
CGGGTTTCGCCACCTCTGACTTGAGCGTCGATTTTTGTGATGCTCGTCAGGGGGGCGGAGCCTATGGAAA
AACGCCAGCAACGCGGCCTTTTTACGGTTCCTGGCCTTTTGCTGGCCTTTTGCTCACATGTT
