>Addgene plasmid #132042 | pDONR221_SLC25A44 | depositor partial sequence | sequence record 253484 | Codon-optimized ORF of SLC25A44
ATGGAGGACAAGAGGAACATCCAGATCATCGAGTGGGAGCACCTGGATAAGAAGAAGTTCTACGTGTTCG
GCGTGGCCATGACCATGATGATCCGGGTGAGCGTGTACCCTTTCACCCTGATCCGGACAAGACTGCAGGT
GCAGAAGGGCAAGAGCCTGTACCACGGCACCTTCGACGCCTTTATCAAGATCCTGAGGGCCGATGGCATC
ACAGGCCTGTATCGCGGCTTCCTGGTGAACACCTTTACACTGATCAGCGGCCAGTGCTACGTGACCACAT
ATGAGCTGACCCGGAAGTTTGTGGCCGACTACAGCCAGTCCAATACAGTGAAGTCCCTGGTGGCAGGAGG
ATCTGCCAGCCTGGTGGCCCAGTCCATCACCGTGCCAATCGATGTGGTGTCTCAGCACCTGATGATGCAG
CGGAAGGGCGAGAAGATGGGCCGGTTCCAGGTGAGAGGAAACCCAGAGGGACAGGGAGTGGTGGCCTTTG
GCCAGACCAAGGACATCATCAGGCAGATCCTGCAGGCAGATGGACTGAGGGGCTTCTACAGGGGCTATGT
GGCCTCTCTGCTGACATACATCCCAAATAGCGCCGTGTGGTGGCCCTTCTACCACTTTTATGCCGAGCAG
CTGTCTTATCTGTGCCCCAAGGAGTGTCCTCACATCGTGTTCCAGGCCGTGAGCGGACCTCTGGCAGCAG
CCACCGCCTCCATCCTGACAAACCCAATGGACGTGATCAGGACCCGCGTGCAGGTGGAGGGCAAGAATTC
CATCATCCTGACATTTCGGCAGCTGATGGCAGAGGAGGGACCATGGGGACTGATGAAGGGACTGTCTGCC
AGAATCATCTCCGCCACCCCTTCTACAATCGTGATCGTGGTGGGCTATGAGAGCCTGAAGAAGCTGTCCC
TGCGGCCCGAGCTGGTGGATTCCAGACACTGG
